Addgene plasmid #51436: pGL3Basic-ME.2/ApoEpromoter
Purpose: This plasmid is a luciferase-based reporter construct to measure the activity of the ApoE promoter fused to ME.2 enhancer
Depositing lab: Sohail Tavazoie. Depositing organization: Rockefeller University. Publication: Broad-spectrum therapeutic suppression of metastatic melanoma through nuclear hormone receptor activation. Pencheva N, Buss CG, Posada J, Merghoub T, Tavazoie SF. Cell. 2014 Feb 27;156(5):986-1001. doi: 10.1016/j.cell.2014.01.038. PubMed 24581497.
Backbone
  Vector backbone: pGL3 Basic
  Backbone manufacturer: Promega
  Backbone size w/o insert (bp): 4818
  Total vector size (bp): 6516
  Vector type: Mammalian Expression, Luciferase
Growth in bacteria
  Bacterial resistance: Ampicillin, 100 μg/mL
  Growth temperature: 37°C
  Growth strain: Top10
  Copy number: High Copy
Gene/Insert
  Gene/Insert name: APOE apolipoprotein E (alt name: ME2 malic enzyme 2)
  Species: H. sapiens (human)
  Insert size (bp): 1698
  Mutation: The ME.2 enhancer is fused upstream of the ApoE gene promoter (-980/+93 bp)
  Entrez Gene: APOE (a.k.a. AD2, APO-E, ApoE4, LDLCQ5, LPG); ME2 (a.k.a. ODS1)
  Cloning method: Restriction Enzyme; 5′ cloning site MluI (not destroyed); 3′ cloning site XhoI (not destroyed)
  Sequencing primers: 5′ CTAGCAAAATAGGCTGTCCC; 3′ CTTTATGTTTTTGGCGTCTTCCA
Terms and licenses: Academic/Nonprofit Terms; Industry Terms: Not Available to Industry
How to cite: pGL3Basic-ME.2/ApoEpromoter was a gift from Sohail Tavazoie (Addgene plasmid # 51436 ; http://n2t.net/addgene:51436 ; RRID:Addgene_51436)
