[The description below was written by a language model from this plasmid's Addgene catalogue record.]
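Description:
pGL3Basic-ME.2/ApoEpromoter is a mammalian luciferase reporter plasmid built on the pGL3 Basic backbone, a promoterless and enhancerless firefly luciferase vector in which reporter output depends on whatever regulatory DNA is cloned upstream of the luciferase coding region. It is maintained in E. coli as a high-copy plasmid under ampicillin selection. The total size is recorded as about 6.5 kb, of which roughly 1.7 kb is insert. No feature table is provided, so details of the backbone elements beyond what is standard for pGL3 Basic are not documented in the record.

The insert is human regulatory sequence placed between the MluI and XhoI sites of the multiple cloning region, both of which are retained. It consists of the ME.2 enhancer fused directly upstream of the APOE gene promoter, spanning positions -980 to +93 relative to the transcription start. The catalogue entry links "ME2" to the malic enzyme 2 gene, but the stated purpose and the mutation field describe ME.2 as an enhancer element joined to the ApoE promoter rather than a coding sequence from that gene, so this gene annotation appears to be a name-matching artefact and should be treated cautiously. In this arrangement the enhancer-promoter fusion drives transcription of luciferase, so light output after transfection into mammalian cells reports the transcriptional activity of the ApoE regulatory region.

The construct is intended for measuring ApoE promoter/enhancer activity. The associated publication concerns suppression of metastatic melanoma through nuclear hormone receptor activation, which suggests its use for testing how such signalling affects ApoE transcription.
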