>Addgene plasmid #51436 | pGL3Basic-ME.2/ApoEpromoter | addgene partial sequence | sequence record 80185 | RVprimer3 5'-CTAGCAAAATAGGCTGTCCC-3'
TTCTCTATCGATAGGTACCGAGCTCTTACGCGTAGTAGCCCCCTCTTTGCCCCTCACTGAGCCCTACTGG
ATGTTCTTGGTTGTGTGACAGTTTCCCCATCTATTAAACAGAAACCCCTATAGCAGAGGGGAGGATGAGG
TTGGAAAATCAGGAGCATTGTTATTCTATTCTTGTGGGATCGGGGAAGCAGACATCTGGGTGGATGTTTG
GGGAATGCTGGGCTCAGTTGAGGAAGTAGGGGGGCCCCTGGGGCTTACAGGGACTGGAAGCTCTGAGCTG
GCCAGAGGGATGTTGCAATCCTGCCAGGGTCTTGTCTATGCTGTCCCTTTCACAACCATCCCCCTACCGC
CAGGCTGACACGTGGTTGTGGGGGCACAAGGCCAGCCGAACTAGAGTCTGAGGCTGGGCTGAGGACACCC
TCCCCATCAGCTGCCAGGGTCACTGGCGGTCAAAGGCAGCTGGTGGGGAAGGAATTGGACTCCAGCCCTG
GGGGACGGATGTGGTGATGGTGGGAAGCAGGCTTGGTGCCAGGAGGGGCATCAGAGGGTGAATAAGAGCA
GATAGAGTGTTTGGGGGAGGTAGCCAGCCAAAGGGGGTGAGGCCCGGTGGAAGGGAAGAAGGGGCATACA
CTCAGAGCTTTGCAGCTGAAGGGCTAGCGCAGAGCCAGGATTCACGCCCTGGCAATTTGACTCCAGAATC
CTAACCTTAACCCAGAAGCACGGCTTCAAGCCCCTGGAAACCACAATACCTGTGGCAGCCAGGGGGAGGT
GCTGGAATCTCATTTCACATGTGGGGAGGGGGCTCCCCTGTGCTCAAGGTCACAACCAAAGAGGAAGCTG
TGATTAAAACCC
